Addgene plasmid #152972: pGBW-m4133500
Purpose: Mammalian expression plasmid for SARS-CoV-2 ORF7a protein
Depositing lab: Ginkgo Bioworks & Benjie Chen. Depositing organization: Ginkgo Bioworks.
Backbone
  Vector backbone: pTwist_CMV_Puro_6
  Backbone size w/o insert (bp): 6080
  Vector type: Mammalian Expression
  Selectable markers: Puromycin
Growth in bacteria
  Bacterial resistance: Ampicillin, 100 μg/mL
  Growth temperature: 37°C
  Growth strain: DH5alpha
  Copy number: High Copy
Gene/Insert
  Gene/Insert name: SARS-CoV-2 ORF7a protein
  Species: Severe acute respiratory syndrome coronavirus 2
  Insert size (bp): 359
  Mutation: wt
  Entrez Gene: ORF7a (a.k.a. GU280_gp07)
  Promoter: CMV
  Tag / fusion protein: Cleavable TEV;HA (C terminal on backbone)
  Cloning method: Unknown
Resource information
  A portion of this plasmid was derived from a plasmid made by: GinkgoBioworks
Depositor comments: NCBI reference sequence: YP_009724395.1
How to cite: pGBW-m4133500 was a gift from Ginkgo Bioworks & Benjie Chen (Addgene plasmid # 152972 ; http://n2t.net/addgene:152972 ; RRID:Addgene_152972)
