[The description below was written by a language model from this plasmid's Addgene catalogue record and pLannotate feature annotations shown in this document.]
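Description:
pGBW-m4133500 is a mammalian expression plasmid built on the pTwist_CMV_Puro_6 backbone that carries the wild-type ORF7a coding sequence of SARS-CoV-2. It is propagated in E. coli as a high-copy plasmid through a ColE1/pUC-type origin and selected with ampicillin via a full-length β-lactamase gene. A short additional β-lactamase fragment is also annotated next to the origin. The sequenced record is about 6.5 kb, consistent with the stated backbone plus a roughly 360 bp insert.

The ORF7a open reading frame lies just downstream of the CMV immediate-early enhancer and promoter elements (the circular map places these at the end of the numbered sequence, reading into the insert at the start) and is followed by an SV40 polyadenylation signal. According to the catalogue entry, the backbone supplies a C-terminal TEV protease cleavage site and HA epitope tag, which would allow antibody detection or pull-down of the protein and removal of the tag. These tag elements are not individually annotated in the feature table. A separate cassette, in which the human ubiquitin C promoter drives puromycin N-acetyltransferase with a synthetic poly(A) signal, allows puromycin selection of transfected mammalian cells. β-globin insulator elements, bacterial rrnG and T7 terminators, and extra synthetic poly(A) signals flank the units, presumably to limit transcriptional read-through between the cassettes.

ORF7a is an accessory protein annotated as an antagonist of the host restriction factor tetherin (BST2). The plasmid is suited to transient or puromycin-selected expression of tagged ORF7a in mammalian cells, for example to study its localisation, host interactions or function.
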