Features (pLannotate 1.2.2; 19 found; start..end, strand, type, name):
      5..367     +  CDS            NS7A_SARS2: Experimental evidence at protein level: Swiss-Prot protein existence level 1. Plays a role as antagonist of host tetherin (BST2), disrupting its antiviral effect. Acts by binding to BST2 thereby interfering with its glycosylation. May suppress small interfering RNA (siRNA). May bind to host ITGAL, thereby playing a role in attachment or modulation of leukocytes. From Severe acute respiratory syndrome coronavirus 2 (2019-nCoV) (SARS-CoV-2).
    468..589     -  polyA_signal   SV40 poly(A) signal: SV40 polyadenylation signal
    612..681     -  CDS            large T antigen (fragment): large T antigen from SV40 (simian virus 40)
    704..750     +  terminator     T7 terminator: transcription terminator for bacteriophage T7 RNA polymerase
    780..916     +  terminator     rrnG terminator: transcription terminator from the E. coli ribosomal RNA rrnG operon (Albrechtsen et al., 1991)
    961..1032    +  misc_feature   3' β-globin insulator: insulator downstream of the human β-globin locus (Farrell et al., 2002)
   1258..1846    -  rep_origin     ori: high-copy-number ColE1/pMB1/pBR322/pUC origin of replication
   2018..2082    -  CDS            bla(M) (fragment): β-lactamase lacking the signal sequence; bla(M); allows cytosolic expression of β-lactamase
   2346..3555    +  promoter       UbC promoter: human ubiquitin C promoter
   3559..4156    +  CDS            PuroR (fragment): puromycin N-acetyltransferase; pac from Streptomyces; confers resistance to puromycin
   4185..4233    +  polyA_signal   poly(A) signal: synthetic polyadenylation signal
   4499..5359    +  CDS            AmpR: β-lactamase; bla; confers resistance to ampicillin, carbenicillin, and related antibiotics
   5372..5508    +  terminator     rrnG terminator: transcription terminator from the E. coli ribosomal RNA rrnG operon (Albrechtsen et al., 1991)
   5660..5731    +  misc_feature   5' β-globin insulator: insulator upstream of the human β-globin locus (Farrell et al., 2002)
   5736..5782    -  terminator     T7 terminator: transcription terminator for bacteriophage T7 RNA polymerase
   5800..5848    -  polyA_signal   poly(A) signal: synthetic polyadenylation signal
   5929..6232    +  enhancer       CMV enhancer: human cytomegalovirus immediate early enhancer
   6305..6322    -  promoter       CMV promoter (fragment): human cytomegalovirus (CMV) immediate early promoter
   6385..6436    +  promoter       CMVd2 promoter: truncated human cytomegalovirus (CMV) immediate early promoter that yields moderately reduced expression relative to the full-length promoter
>Addgene plasmid #152972 | pGBW-m4133500 | addgene full sequence | sequence record 372345 | Addgene NGS Result
CACCATGAAAATTATTCTTTTCTTGGCACTGATAACACTCGCTACTTGTGAGCTTTATCACTACCAAGAG
TGTGTTAGAGGTACAACAGTACTTTTAAAAGAACCTTGCTCTTCTGGAACATACGAGGGCAATTCACCAT
TTCATCCTCTAGCTGATAACAAATTTGCACTGACTTGCTTTAGCACTCAATTTGCTTTTGCTTGTCCTGA
CGGCGTAAAACACGTCTATCAGTTACGTGCCAGATCAGTTTCACCTAAACTGTTCATCAGACAAGAGGAA
GTTCAAGAACTTTACTCTCCAATTTTTCTTATTGTTGCGGCAATAGTGTTTATAACACTTTGCTTCACAC
TCAAAAGAAAGACAGAAGAAAACCTTTACTTTCAGTCGTACCCCTATGACGTACCAGATTATGCGTAAGC
TAGCTTGACTGACTGAGATACAGCGTACCTTCAGCTCACAGACATGATAAGATACATTGATGAGTTTGGA
CAAACCACAACTAGAATGCAGTGAAAAAAATGCTTTATTTGTGAAATTTGTGATGCTATTGCTTTATTTG
TAACCATTATAAGCTGCAATAAACAAGTTAACAACAACAATTGCATTCATTTTATGTTTCAGGTTCAGGG
GGAGGTGTGGGAGGTTTTTTAAAGCAAGTAAAACCTCTACAAATGTGGTATTGGCCCATCTCTATCGGTA
TCGTAGCATAACCCCTTGGGGCCTCTAAACGGGTCTTGAGGGGTTTTTTGTGCCCCTCGGGCCGGATTGC
TATCTACCGGCATTGGCGCAGAAAAAAATGCCTGATGCGACGCTGCGCGTCTTATACTCCCACATATGCC
AGATTCAGCAACGGATACGGCTTCCCCAACTTGCCCACTTCCATACGTGTCCTCCTTACCAGAAATTTAT
CCTTAAGGTCGTCAGCTATCCTGCAGGCGATCTCTCGATTTCGATCAAGACATTCCTTTAATGGTCTTTT
CTGGACACCACTAGGGGTCAGAAGTAGTTCATCAAACTTTCTTCCCTCCCTAATCTCATTGGTTACCTTG
GGCTATCGAAACTTAATTAACCAGTCAAGTCAGCTACTTGGCGAGATCGACTTGTCTGGGTTTCGACTAC
GCTCAGAATTGCGTCAGTCAAGTTCGATCTGGTCCTTGCTATTGCACCCGTTCTCCGATTACGAGTTTCA
TTTAAATCATGTGAGCAAAAGGCCAGCAAAAGGCCAGGAACCGTAAAAAGGCCGCGTTGCTGGCGTTTTT
CCATAGGCTCCGCCCCCCTGACGAGCATCACAAAAATCGACGCTCAAGTCAGAGGTGGCGAAACCCGACA
GGACTATAAAGATACCAGGCGTTTCCCCCTGGAAGCTCCCTCGTGCGCTCTCCTGTTCCGACCCTGCCGC
TTACCGGATACCTGTCCGCCTTTCTCCCTTCGGGAAGCGTGGCGCTTTCTCATAGCTCACGCTGTAGGTA
TCTCAGTTCGGTGTAGGTCGTTCGCTCCAAGCTGGGCTGTGTGCACGAACCCCCCGTTCAGCCCGACCGC
TGCGCCTTATCCGGTAACTATCGTCTTGAGTCCAACCCGGTAAGACACGACTTATCGCCACTGGCAGCAG
CCACTGGTAACAGGATTAGCAGAGCGAGGTATGTAGGCGGTGCTACAGAGTTCTTGAAGTGGTGGCCTAA
CTACGGCTACACTAGAAGAACAGTATTTGGTATCTGCGCTCTGCTGAAGCCAGTTACCTTCGGAAAAAGA
GTTGGTAGCTCTTGATCCGGCAAACAAACCACCGCTGGTAGCGGTGGTTTTTTTGTTTGCAAGCAGCAGA
TTACGCGCAGAAAAAAAGGATCTCAAGAAGATCCTTTGATCTTTTCTACGGGGTCTGACGCTCAGTGGAA
CGAAAACTCACGTTAAGGGATTTTGGTCATGAGATTATCAAAAAGGATCTTCACCTAGATCCTTTTAAAT
TAAAAATGAAGTTTTAAATCAATCTAAAGTATATATGAGTAAACTTGGTCTGACAGTTACCAATGCTTAA
TCAGTGAGGCACCTATCTCAGCGATCTGTCTATTTCGTTCATCCATAGTTGCATTTAAATTTCCGAACTC
TCCAAGGCCCTCGTCGGAAAATCTTCAAACCTTTCGTCCGATCCATCTTGCAGGCTACCTCTCGAACGAA
CTATCGCAAGTCTCTTGGCCGGCCTTGCGCCTTGGCTATTGCTTGGCAGCGCCTATCGCCAGGTATTACT
CCAATCCCGAATATCCGAGATCGGGATCACCCGAGAGAAGTTCAACCTACATCCTCAATCCCGATCTATC
CGAGATCCGAGGAATATCGAAATCGGGGCGCGCCTGGCCTCCGCGCCGGGTTTTGGCGCCTCCCGCGGGC
GCCCCCCTCGTCACGGCGAGCGCTGCCACGTCAGACGAAGGGCGCAGGAGCGTCCTGATCCTTCCGCCCG
GACGCTCAGGACAGCGGCCCGCTGCTCATAAGACTCGGCCTTAGAACCCCAGTATCAGCAGAAGGACATT
TTAGGACGGGACTTGGGTGACTCTAGGGCACTGGTTTTCTTTCCAGAGAGCGGAACAGGCGAGGAAAAGT
AGTCCCTTCTCGGCGATTCTGCGGAGGGATCTCCGTGGGGCGGTGAACGCCGATGATTATATAAGGACGC
GCCGGGTGTGGCACAGCTAGTTCCGTCGCAGCCGGGATTTGGGTCGCGGTTCTTGTTTGTGGATCGCTGT
GATCGTCACTTGGTGAGTAGCGGGCTGCTGGGCTGGCCGGGGCTTTCGTGGCCGCCGGGCCGCTCGGTGG
GACGGAAGCGTGTGGAGAGACCGCCAAGGGCTGTAGTCTGGGTCCGCGAGCAAGGTTGCCCTGAACTGGG
GGTTGGGGGGAGCGCAGCAAAATGGCGGCTGTTCCCGAGTCTTGAATGGAAGACGCTTGTGAGGCGGGCT
GTGAGGTCGTTGAAACAAGGTGGGGGGCATGGTGGGCGGCAAGAACCCAAGGTCTTGAGCCCTTCGCTAA
TGCGGGAAAGCTCTTATTCGGGTGAGATGGGCTGGGCACCATCTGGGGACCCTGACGTGAAGTTTGTCAC
TGACTGGAGAACTCGGTTTGTCGTCTGTTGCGGGGGCGGCAGTTATGGCGGTGCCGTTGGGCAGTGCACC
CGTACCTTTGGGAGCGCGCGCCCTCGTCGTGTCGTGACGTCACCCGTTCTGTTGGCTTATAATGCAGGGT
GGGGCCACCTGCCGGTAGGTGTGCGGTAGGCTTTTCTCCGTCGCAGGACGCAGGGTTCGGGCCTAGGGTA
GGCTCTCCTGAATCGACAGGCGCCGGACCTCTGGTGAGGGGAGGGATAAGTGAGGCGTCAGTTTCTTTGG
TCGGTTTTATGTACCTATCTTCTTAAGTAGCTGAAGCTCCGGTTTTGAACTATGCGCTCGGGGTTGGCGA
GTGTGTTTTGTGAAGTTTTTTAGGCACCTTTTGAAATGTAATCATTTGGGTCAATATGTAATTTTCAGTG
TTAGACTTGTAAATTGTCCGCTAAATTCTGGCCGTTTTTGGCTTTTTTGTTAGACAACATGACCGAGTAC
AAGCCCACGGTGCGCCTCGCCACCCGCGACGACGTCCCCAGGGCCGTACGCACCCTCGCCGCCGCGTTCG
CCGACTACCCCGCCACGCGCCACACCGTCGATCCGGACCGCCACATCGAGCGGGTCACCGAGCTGCAAGA
ACTCTTCCTCACGCGCGTCGGGCTCGACATCGGCAAGGTGTGGGTCGCGGACGACGGCGCCGCGGTGGCG
GTCTGGACCACGCCGGAGAGCGTCGAAGCGGGGGCGGTGTTCGCCGAGATCGGCCCGCGCATGGCCGAGT
TGAGCGGTTCCCGGCTGGCCGCGCAGCAACAGATGGAGGGCCTCCTGGCGCCGCACCGGCCCAAGGAGCC
CGCGTGGTTCCTGGCCACCGTCGGCGTCTCGCCCGACCACCAGGGCAAGGGTCTGGGCAGCGCCGTCGTG
CTCCCCGGAGTGGAGGCCGCCGAGCGCGCCGGGGTGCCCGCCTTCCTGGAGACCTCCGCGCCCCGCAACC
TCCCCTTCTACGAGCGGCTCGGCTTCACCGTCACCGCCGACGTCGAGGTGCCCGAAGGACCGCGCACCTG
GTGCATGACCCGCAAGCCCGGTGCCTAGGCTAGTATGTAAGCCTAGTCTTAGATAATAAAATCGCTATCC
ATCGAAGATGGATGTGTGTTGGTTTTTTGTGTGTGTAACGCTAGGCGCGCCTGGTGTACCGAGAACGATC
CTCTCAGTGCGAGTCTCGACGATCCATATCGTTGCTTGGCAGTCAGCCAGTCGGAATCCAGCTTGGGACC
CAGGAAGTCCAATCGTCAGATATTGTACTCAAGCCTGGTCACGGCAGCGTACCGATCTGTTTAAACCTAG
ATATTGATAGTCTGATCGGTCAACGTATAATCGAGTCCTAGCTTTTGCAAACATCTATCAAGAGACAGGA
TCAGCAGGAGGCTTTCGCATGAGTATTCAACATTTCCGTGTCGCCCTTATTCCCTTTTTTGCGGCATTTT
GCCTTCCTGTTTTTGCTCACCCAGAAACGCTGGTGAAAGTAAAAGATGCTGAAGATCAGTTGGGTGCGCG
AGTGGGTTACATCGAACTGGATCTCAACAGCGGTAAGATCCTTGAGAGTTTTCGCCCCGAAGAACGCTTT
CCAATGATGAGCACTTTTAAAGTTCTGCTATGTGGCGCGGTATTATCCCGTATTGACGCCGGGCAAGAGC
AACTCGGTCGCCGCATACACTATTCTCAGAATGACTTGGTTGAGTATTCACCAGTCACAGAAAAGCATCT
TACGGATGGCATGACAGTAAGAGAATTATGCAGTGCTGCCATAACCATGAGTGATAACACTGCGGCCAAC
TTACTTCTGACAACGATTGGAGGACCGAAGGAGCTAACCGCTTTTTTGCACAACATGGGGGATCATGTAA
CTCGCCTTGATCGTTGGGAACCGGAGCTGAATGAAGCCATACCAAACGACGAGCGTGACACCACGATGCC
TGTAGCAATGGCAACAACCTTGCGTAAACTATTAACTGGCGAACTACTTACTCTAGCTTCCCGGCAACAG
TTGATAGACTGGATGGAGGCGGATAAAGTTGCAGGACCACTTCTGCGCTCGGCCCTTCCGGCTGGCTGGT
TTATTGCTGATAAATCTGGAGCCGGTGAGCGTGGGTCTCGCGGTATCATTGCAGCACTGGGGCCAGATGG
TAAGCCCTCCCGTATCGTAGTTATCTACACGACGGGGAGTCAGGCAACTATGGATGAACGAAATAGACAG
ATCGCTGAGATAGGTGCCTCACTGATTAAGCATTGGTAACCGATTCTAGGTGCATTGGCGCAGAAAAAAA
TGCCTGATGCGACGCTGCGCGTCTTATACTCCCACATATGCCAGATTCAGCAACGGATACGGCTTCCCCA
ACTTGCCCACTTCCATACGTGTCCTCCTTACCAGAAATTTATCCTTAAGATCCCGAATCGTTTAAACTCG
ACTCTGGCTCTATCGAATCTCCGTCGTTTCGAGCTTACGCGAACAGCCGTGGCGCTCATTTGCTCGTCGG
GCATCGAATCTCGTCAGCTATCGTCAGCTTACCTTTTTGGCAGCGATCGCGGCTCCCGACATCTTGGACC
ATTAGCTCCACAGGTATCTTCTTCCCTCTAGTGGTCATAACAGCAGCTTCAGCTACCTCTCAATTCAAAA
AACCCCTCAAGACCCGTTTAGAGGCCCCAAGGGGTTATGCTATCAATCGTTGCGTTACACACACAAAAAA
CCAACACACATCCATCTTCGATGGATAGCGATTTTATTATCTAACTGCTGATCGAGTGTAGCCAGATCTA
GTAATCAATTACGGGGTCATTAGTTCATAGCCCATATATGGAGTTCCGCGTTACATAACTTACGGTAAAT
GGCCCGCCTGGCTGACCGCCCAACGACCCCCGCCCATTGACGTCAATAATGACGTATGTTCCCATAGTAA
CGCCAATAGGGACTTTCCATTGACGTCAATGGGTGGAGTATTTACGGTAAACTGCCCACTTGGCAGTACA
TCAAGTGTATCATATGCCAAGTACGCCCCCTATTGACGTCAATGACGGTAAATGGCCCGCCTGGCATTAT
GCCCAGTACATGACCTTATGGGACTTTCCTACTTGGCAGTACATCTACGTATTAGTCATCGCTATTACCA
TGCTGATGCGGTTTTGGCAGTACATCAATGGGCGTGGATAGCGGTTTGACTCACGGGGATTTCCAAGTCT
CCACCCCATTGACGTCAATGGGAGTTTGTTTTGGCACCAAAATCAACGGGACTTTCCAAAATGTCGTAAC
AACTCCGCCCCATTGACGCAAATGGGCGGTAGGCGTGTACGGTGGGAGGTCTATATAAGCAGAGCTGGTT
TAGTGAACCGTCAGATCAGATCTTTGTCGATCCTACCATCCACTCGACACACCCGCCAGCGGCCGC
